Addgene plasmid #90765: MCM7 E4.2 gRNA
Purpose: 3rd generation lentiviral gRNA plasmid targeting human MCM7
Depositing lab: Iain Cheeseman. Depositing organization: Whitehead Institute for Biomedical Research. Publication: Large-Scale Analysis of CRISPR/Cas9 Cell-Cycle Knockouts Reveals the Diversity of p53-Dependent Responses to Cell-Cycle Defects. McKinley KL, Cheeseman IM. Dev Cell. 2017 Feb 27;40(4):405-420.e2. doi: 10.1016/j.devcel.2017.01.012. Epub 2017 Feb 16. PubMed 28216383.
Backbone
  Vector backbone: pLenti-sgRNA
  Backbone manufacturer: Eric Lander & David Sabatini labs (Addgene plasmid #71409)
  Backbone size w/o insert (bp): 9151
  Vector type: Lentiviral, CRISPR
  Selectable markers: Puromycin
Growth in bacteria
  Bacterial resistance: Ampicillin, 100 μg/mL
  Growth temperature: 37°C
  Growth strain: NEB Stable
  Copy number: Unknown
Gene/Insert
  Gene/Insert name: MCM7 (Guide Designation E4.2) (alt name: pKMKO series)
  gRNA/shRNA sequence: CACCGCCCTCCTGAGCGGTTGGTT
  Species: H. sapiens (human)
  Promoter: U6
  Cloning method: Restriction Enzyme; 5′ cloning site BsmBI (destroyed during cloning); 3′ cloning site BsmBI (destroyed during cloning)
  Sequencing primers: 5′ hU6-F (5'-GAGGGCCTATTTCCCATGATT-3'); 3′ EF1a-R (5'-CACGGCGACTACTGCACTTA-3')
Terms and licenses: Academic/Nonprofit Terms; Industry Terms: Not Available to Industry
Depositor comments: Please note that gRNA target sequence listed is not strictly the 20nt spacer sequence, but also contains the 5' BsmBI overhang. For more information about knockout human cell lines generated using this plasmid, please see http://cellcycleknockouts.wi.mit.edu/ .
How to cite: MCM7 E4.2 gRNA was a gift from Iain Cheeseman (Addgene plasmid # 90765 ; http://n2t.net/addgene:90765 ; RRID:Addgene_90765)
