[The description below was written by a language model from this plasmid's Addgene catalogue record and pLannotate feature annotations shown in this document.]
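Description:
MCM7 E4.2 gRNA is a third-generation lentiviral CRISPR guide plasmid built on the pLenti-sgRNA backbone, carrying a single guide RNA directed against human MCM7 (guide designation E4.2, part of the pKMKO series). It is propagated in E. coli through a high-copy ColE1/pUC-type origin with ampicillin selection from the β-lactamase gene. An f1 origin, an SV40 origin and leftover lac, T3 and T7 cloning-vector elements are also annotated. The catalogue lists a backbone size of 9,151 bp without insert, whereas the sequenced record is 7,301 nt. This would fit loss of a stuffer fragment when the guide was inserted, but the record does not say so.

The viral portion runs from an RSV promoter fused to a truncated HIV-1 5' LTR, which makes genomic RNA production Tat-independent, through the Ψ packaging signal, a gag fragment and the Rev response element to a self-inactivating ΔU3 3' LTR followed by an SV40 polyadenylation signal. Within this frame, a human U6 RNA polymerase III promoter drives the guide, whose spacer was cloned between BsmBI sites (destroyed in the process) directly upstream of the S. pyogenes tracrRNA-derived scaffold. Downstream, after a cPPT/CTS element, an EF-1α core promoter expresses puromycin N-acetyltransferase for selecting transduced mammalian cells, with a WPRE to enhance transcript expression. No Cas9 is annotated on the plasmid, so the nuclease has to be supplied separately. According to the record, the construct was used to generate knockout human cell lines in a large-scale analysis of cell-cycle gene knockouts and p53-dependent responses to cell-cycle defects.
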