Features (pLannotate 1.2.2; 28 found; start..end, strand, type, name):
      1..26      +  rep_origin     RSF ori (fragment): Plasmids containing the RSF 1030 origin of replication can be propagated in E. coli cells that contain additional plasmids with compatible origins.
     28..120     +  CDS            lacI (fragment): lac repressor; lacI; The lac repressor binds to the lac operator to inhibit transcription in E. coli. This inhibition can be relieved by adding lactose or isopropyl-β-D-thiogalactopyranoside (IPTG).
    133..154     +  protein_bind   CAP binding site: CAP binding activates transcription in the presence of cAMP. E. coli catabolite activator protein
    169..199     +  promoter       lac promoter: promoter for the E. coli lac operon
    207..223     +  protein_bind   lac operator: The lac repressor binds to the lac operator to inhibit transcription in E. coli. This inhibition can be relieved by adding lactose or isopropyl-β-D-thiogalactopyranoside (IPTG). lac repressor encoded by lacI
    268..286     +  promoter       T3 promoter: promoter for bacteriophage T3 RNA polymerase
    314..540     +  promoter       RSV promoter: Rous sarcoma virus enhancer/promoter
    541..721     +  LTR            5' LTR (truncated): truncated 5' long terminal repeat (LTR) from HIV-1
    768..893     +  misc_feature   HIV-1 Ψ: packaging signal of human immunodeficiency virus type 1
    877..1240    +  CDS            HIV-1 gag (fragment): gag protein from human immunodeficiency virus 1; gag
   1386..1619    +  misc_feature   RRE: The Rev response element (RRE) of HIV-1 allows for Rev-dependent mRNA export from the nucleus to the cytoplasm.
   1996..2022    +  CDS            Rev (fragment): human immunodeficiency virus 1 (HIV-1) Rev protein; rev; enhances nuclear export of unspliced and incompletely spliced viral mRNAs
   2026..2266    +  promoter       U6 promoter: RNA polymerase III promoter for human U6 snRNA
   2313..2380    +  misc_RNA       tracrRNA (fragment): trans-activating CRISPR RNA for the Streptococcus pyogenes CRISPR/Cas9 system
   2429..2546    +  misc_feature   cPPT/CTS: central polypurine tract and central termination sequence of HIV-1
   2615..2826    +  promoter       EF-1α core promoter: core promoter for human elongation factor EF-1α
   2852..3451    +  CDS            PuroR (fragment): puromycin N-acetyltransferase; pac from Streptomyces; confers resistance to puromycin
   3467..4055    +  misc_feature   WPRE: woodchuck hepatitis virus posttranscriptional regulatory element
   4106..4125    +  misc_feature   cPPT/CTS (fragment): central polypurine tract and central termination sequence of HIV-1
   4127..4360    +  LTR            3' LTR (ΔU3): self-inactivating 3' long terminal repeat (LTR) from HIV-1
   4438..4559    +  polyA_signal   SV40 poly(A) signal: SV40 polyadenylation signal
   4599..4734    +  rep_origin     SV40 ori: SV40 origin of replication
   4755..4773    -  promoter       T7 promoter: promoter for bacteriophage T7 RNA polymerase
   4781..4936    +  CDS            lacZα (fragment): LacZα fragment of β-galactosidase; lacZ fragment
   4941..5369    +  rep_origin     f1 ori (sequence partly withheld): f1 bacteriophage origin of replication; arrow indicates direction of (+) strand synthesis
   5422..5526    +  promoter       AmpR promoter: bla
   5527..6387    +  CDS            AmpR: β-lactamase; bla; confers resistance to ampicillin, carbenicillin, and related antibiotics
   6558..7146    +  rep_origin     ori: high-copy-number ColE1/pMB1/pBR322/pUC origin of replication
>Addgene plasmid #90765 | MCM7 E4.2 gRNA | addgene full sequence | sequence record 183563 | Addgene NGS Result
CGAGTCAGTGAGCGAGGAAGCGGAAGAGCGCCCAATACGCAAACCGCCTCTCCCCGCGCGTTGGCCGATT
CATTAATGCAGCTGGCACGACAGGTTTCCCGACTGGAAAGCGGGCAGTGAGCGCAACGCAATTAATGTGA
GTTAGCTCACTCATTAGGCACCCCAGGCTTTACACTTTATGCTTCCGGCTCGTATGTTGTGTGGAATTGT
GAGCGGATAACAATTTCACACAGGAAACAGCTATGACCATGATTACGCCAAGCGCGCAATTAACCCTCAC
TAAAGGGAACAAAAGCTGGAGCTGCAAGCTTAATGTAGTCTTATGCAATACTCTTGTAGTCTTGCAACAT
GGTAACGATGAGTTAGCAACATGCCTTACAAGGAGAGAAAAAGCACCGTGCATGCCGATTGGTGGAAGTA
AGGTGGTACGATCGTGCCTTATTAGGAAGGCAACAGACGGGTCTGACATGGATTGGACGAACCACTGAAT
TGCCGCATTGCAGAGATATTGTATTTAAGTGCCTAGCTCGATACATAAACGGGTCTCTCTGGTTAGACCA
GATCTGAGCCTGGGAGCTCTCTGGCTAACTAGGGAACCCACTGCTTAAGCCTCAATAAAGCTTGCCTTGA
GTGCTTCAAGTAGTGTGTGCCCGTCTGTTGTGTGACTCTGGTAACTAGAGATCCCTCAGACCCTTTTAGT
CAGTGTGGAAAATCTCTAGCAGTGGCGCCCGAACAGGGACTTGAAAGCGAAAGGGAAACCAGAGGAGCTC
TCTCGACGCAGGACTCGGCTTGCTGAAGCGCGCACGGCAAGAGGCGAGGGGCGGCGACTGGTGAGTACGC
CAAAAATTTTGACTAGCGGAGGCTAGAAGGAGAGAGATGGGTGCGAGAGCGTCAGTATTAAGCGGGGGAG
AATTAGATCGCGATGGGAAAAAATTCGGTTAAGGCCAGGGGGAAAGAAAAAATATAAATTAAAACATATA
GTATGGGCAAGCAGGGAGCTAGAACGATTCGCAGTTAATCCTGGCCTGTTAGAAACATCAGAAGGCTGTA
GACAAATACTGGGACAGCTACAACCATCCCTTCAGACAGGATCAGAAGAACTTAGATCATTATATAATAC
AGTAGCAACCCTCTATTGTGTGCATCAAAGGATAGAGATAAAAGACACCAAGGAAGCTTTAGACAAGATA
GAGGAAGAGCAAAACAAAAGTAAGACCACCGCACAGCAAGCGGCCGCTGATCTTCAGACCTGGAGGAGGA
GATATGAGGGACAATTGGAGAAGTGAATTATATAAATATAAAGTAGTAAAAATTGAACCATTAGGAGTAG
CACCCACCAAGGCAAAGAGAAGAGTGGTGCAGAGAGAAAAAAGAGCAGTGGGAATAGGAGCTTTGTTCCT
TGGGTTCTTGGGAGCAGCAGGAAGCACTATGGGCGCAGCGTCAATGACGCTGACGGTACAGGCCAGACAA
TTATTGTCTGGTATAGTGCAGCAGCAGAACAATTTGCTGAGGGCTATTGAGGCGCAACAGCATCTGTTGC
AACTCACAGTCTGGGGCATCAAGCAGCTCCAGGCAAGAATCCTGGCTGTGGAAAGATACCTAAAGGATCA
ACAGCTCCTGGGGATTTGGGGTTGCTCTGGAAAACTCATTTGCACCACTGCTGTGCCTTGGAATGCTAGT
TGGAGTAATAAATCTCTGGAACAGATTTGGAATCACACGACCTGGATGGAGTGGGACAGAGAAATTAACA
ATTACACAAGCTTAATACACTCCTTAATTGAAGAATCGCAAAACCAGCAAGAAAAGAATGAACAAGAATT
ATTGGAATTAGATAAATGGGCAAGTTTGTGGAATTGGTTTAACATAACAAATTGGCTGTGGTATATAAAA
TTATTCATAATGATAGTAGGAGGCTTGGTAGGTTTAAGAATAGTTTTTGCTGTACTTTCTATAGTGAATA
GAGTTAGGCAGGGATATTCACCATTATCGTTTCAGACCCACCTCCCAACCCCGAGGGGACCCAGAGAGGG
CCTATTTCCCATGATTCCTTCATATTTGCATATACGATACAAGGCTGTTAGAGAGATAATTAGAATTAAT
TTGACTGTAAACACAAAGATATTAGTACAAAATACGTGACGTAGAAAGTAATAATTTCTTGGGTAGTTTG
CAGTTTTAAAATTATGTTTTAAAATGGACTATCATATGCTTACCGTAACTTGAAAGTATTTCGATTTCTT
GGCTTTATATATCTTGTGGAAAGGACGAAACACCGCCCTCCTGAGCGGTTGGTTGTTTAAGAGCTATGCT
GGAAACAGCATAGCAAGTTTAAATAAGGCTAGTCCGTTATCAACTTGAAAAAGTGGCACCGAGTCGGTGC
TTTTTTTGAATTCTAGATCTTGAGACAAATGGCAGTATTCATCCACAATTTTAAAAGAAAAGGGGGGATT
GGGGGGTACAGTGCAGGGGAAAGAATAGTAGACATAATAGCAACAGACATACAAACTAAAGAATTACAAA
AACAAATTACAAAAATTCAAAATTTTCGGGTTTATTACAGGGACAGCAGAGATCCACTTTGGCGCCGGCT
CGAGTGGCTCCGGTGCCCGTCAGTGGGCAGAGCGCACATCGCCCACAGTCCCCGAGAAGTTGGGGGGAGG
GGTCGGCAATTGAACCGGTGCCTAGAGAAGGTGGCGCGGGGTAAACTGGGAAAGTGATGTCGTGTACTGG
CTCCGCCTTTTTCCCGAGGGTGGGGGAGAACCGTATATAAGTGCAGTAGTCGCCGTGAACGTTCTTTTTC
GCAACGGGTTTGCCGCCAGAACACAGGTGTCGTGACGCGGGATCCGCCACCATGACCGAGTACAAGCCCA
CGGTGCGCCTCGCCACCCGCGACGACGTCCCCAGGGCCGTACGCACCCTCGCCGCCGCGTTCGCCGACTA
CCCCGCCACGCGCCACACCGTCGATCCGGACCGCCACATCGAGCGGGTCACCGAGCTGCAAGAACTCTTC
CTCACGCGCGTCGGGCTCGACATCGGCAAGGTGTGGGTCGCGGACGACGGCGCCGCGGTGGCGGTCTGGA
CCACGCCGGAGAGCGTCGAAGCGGGGGCGGTGTTCGCCGAGATCGGCCCGCGCATGGCCGAGTTGAGCGG
TTCCCGGCTGGCCGCGCAGCAACAGATGGAAGGCCTCCTGGCGCCGCACCGGCCCAAGGAGCCCGCGTGG
TTCCTGGCCACCGTCGGAGTCTCGCCCGACCACCAGGGCAAGGGTCTGGGCAGCGCCGTCGTGCTCCCCG
GAGTGGAGGCGGCCGAGCGCGCCGGGGTGCCCGCCTTCCTGGAGACCTCCGCGCCCCGCAACCTCCCCTT
CTACGAGCGGCTCGGCTTCACCGTCACCGCCGACGTCGAGGTGCCCGAAGGACCGCGCACCTGGTGCATG
ACCCGCAAGCCCGGTGCCTGAACGCGTTAAGTCGACAATCAACCTCTGGATTACAAAATTTGTGAAAGAT
TGACTGGTATTCTTAACTATGTTGCTCCTTTTACGCTATGTGGATACGCTGCTTTAATGCCTTTGTATCA
TGCTATTGCTTCCCGTATGGCTTTCATTTTCTCCTCCTTGTATAAATCCTGGTTGCTGTCTCTTTATGAG
GAGTTGTGGCCCGTTGTCAGGCAACGTGGCGTGGTGTGCACTGTGTTTGCTGACGCAACCCCCACTGGTT
GGGGCATTGCCACCACCTGTCAGCTCCTTTCCGGGACTTTCGCTTTCCCCCTCCCTATTGCCACGGCGGA
ACTCATCGCCGCCTGCCTTGCCCGCTGCTGGACAGGGGCTCGGCTGTTGGGCACTGACAATTCCGTGGTG
TTGTCGGGGAAATCATCGTCCTTTCCTTGGCTGCTCGCCTGTGTTGCCACCTGGATTCTGCGCGGGACGT
CCTTCTGCTACGTCCCTTCGGCCCTCAATCCAGCGGACCTTCCTTCCCGCGGCCTGCTGCCGGCTCTGCG
GCCTCTTCCGCGTCTTCGCCTTCGCCCTCAGACGAGTCGGATCTCCCTTTGGGCCGCCTCCCCGCGTCGA
CTTTAAGACCAATGACTTACAAGGCAGCTGTAGATCTTAGCCACTTTTTAAAAGAAAAGGGGGGACTGGA
AGGGCTAATTCACTCCCAACGAAGACAAGATCTGCTTTTTGCTTGTACTGGGTCTCTCTGGTTAGACCAG
ATCTGAGCCTGGGAGCTCTCTGGCTAACTAGGGAACCCACTGCTTAAGCCTCAATAAAGCTTGCCTTGAG
TGCTTCAAGTAGTGTGTGCCCGTCTGTTGTGTGACTCTGGTAACTAGAGATCCCTCAGACCCTTTTAGTC
AGTGTGGAAAATCTCTAGCAGTACGTATAGTAGTTCATGTCATCTTATTATTCAGTATTTATAACTTGCA
AAGAAATGAATATCAGAGAGTGAGAGGAACTTGTTTATTGCAGCTTATAATGGTTACAAATAAAGCAATA
GCATCACAAATTTCACAAATAAAGCATTTTTTTCACTGCATTCTAGTTGTGGTTTGTCCAAACTCATCAA
TGTATCTTATCATGTCTGGCTCTAGCTATCCCGCCCCTAACTCCGCCCATCCCGCCCCTAACTCCGCCCA
GTTCCGCCCATTCTCCGCCCCATGGCTGACTAATTTTTTTTATTTATGCAGAGGCCGAGGCCGCCTCGGC
CTCTGAGCTATTCCAGAAGTAGTGAGGAGGCTTTTTTGGAGGCCTAGGGACGTACCCAATTCGCCCTATA
GTGAGTCGTATTACGCGCGCTCACTGGCCGTCGTTTTACAACGTCGTGACTGGGAAAACCCTGGCGTTAC
CCAACTTAATCGCCTTGCAGCACATCCCCCTTTCGCCAGCTGGCGTAATAGCGAAGAGGCCCGCACCGAT
CGCCCTTCCCAACAGTTGCGCAGCCTGAATGGCGAATGGG
[124 nt withheld, positions 4941-5064]
C
[91 nt withheld, positions 5066-5156]
A
[49 nt withheld, positions 5158-5206]
CCTTTGACGTTGGAGTCCACGTTCTTT
[37 nt withheld, positions 5234-5270]
ACCCTATCTCGGTCTATTCTTTTGATTTATAAGGGATTTTGCCGATTTCGGCCTATTGGTTAAAAAATGA
GCTGATTTAACAAAAATTTAACGCGAATTTTAACAAAATATTAACGCTTACAATTTAGGTGGCACTTTTC
GGGGAAATGTGCGCGGAACCCCTATTTGTTTATTTTTCTAAATACATTCAAATATGTATCCGCTCATGAG
ACAATAACCCTGATAAATGCTTCAATAATATTGAAAAAGGAAGAGTATGAGTATTCAACATTTCCGTGTC
GCCCTTATTCCCTTTTTTGCGGCATTTTGCCTTCCTGTTTTTGCTCACCCAGAAACGCTGGTGAAAGTAA
AAGATGCTGAAGATCAGTTGGGTGCACGAGTGGGTTACATCGAACTGGATCTCAACAGCGGTAAGATCCT
TGAGAGTTTTCGCCCCGAAGAACGTTTTCCAATGATGAGCACTTTTAAAGTTCTGCTATGTGGCGCGGTA
TTATCCCGTATTGACGCCGGGCAAGAGCAACTCGGTCGCCGCATACACTATTCTCAGAATGACTTGGTTG
AGTACTCACCAGTCACAGAAAAGCATCTTACGGATGGCATGACAGTAAGAGAATTATGCAGTGCTGCCAT
AACCATGAGTGATAACACTGCGGCCAACTTACTTCTGACAACGATCGGAGGACCGAAGGAGCTAACCGCT
TTTTTGCACAACATGGGGGATCATGTAACTCGCCTTGATCGTTGGGAACCGGAGCTGAATGAAGCCATAC
CAAACGACGAGCGTGACACCACGATGCCTGTAGCAATGGCAACAACGTTGCGCAAACTATTAACTGGCGA
ACTACTTACTCTAGCTTCCCGGCAACAATTAATAGACTGGATGGAGGCGGATAAAGTTGCAGGACCACTT
CTGCGCTCGGCCCTTCCGGCTGGCTGGTTTATTGCTGATAAATCTGGAGCCGGTGAGCGTGGGTCTCGCG
GTATCATTGCAGCACTGGGGCCAGATGGTAAGCCCTCCCGTATCGTAGTTATCTACACGACGGGGAGTCA
GGCAACTATGGATGAACGAAATAGACAGATCGCTGAGATAGGTGCCTCACTGATTAAGCATTGGTAACTG
TCAGACCAAGTTTACTCATATATACTTTAGATTGATTTAAAACTTCATTTTTAATTTAAAAGGATCTAGG
TGAAGATCCTTTTTGATAATCTCATGACCAAAATCCCTTAACGTGAGTTTTCGTTCCACTGAGCGTCAGA
CCCCGTAGAAAAGATCAAAGGATCTTCTTGAGATCCTTTTTTTCTGCGCGTAATCTGCTGCTTGCAAACA
AAAAAACCACCGCTACCAGCGGTGGTTTGTTTGCCGGATCAAGAGCTACCAACTCTTTTTCCGAAGGTAA
CTGGCTTCAGCAGAGCGCAGATACCAAATACTGTTCTTCTAGTGTAGCCGTAGTTAGGCCACCACTTCAA
GAACTCTGTAGCACCGCCTACATACCTCGCTCTGCTAATCCTGTTACCAGTGGCTGCTGCCAGTGGCGAT
AAGTCGTGTCTTACCGGGTTGGACTCAAGACGATAGTTACCGGATAAGGCGCAGCGGTCGGGCTGAACGG
GGGGTTCGTGCACACAGCCCAGCTTGGAGCGAACGACCTACACCGAACTGAGATACCTACAGCGTGAGCT
ATGAGAAAGCGCCACGCTTCCCGAAGGGAGAAAGGCGGACAGGTATCCGGTAAGCGGCAGGGTCGGAACA
GGAGAGCGCACGAGGGAGCTTCCAGGGGGAAACGCCTGGTATCTTTATAGTCCTGTCGGGTTTCGCCACC
TCTGACTTGAGCGTCGATTTTTGTGATGCTCGTCAGGGGGGCGGAGCCTATGGAAAAACGCCAGCAACGC
GGCCTTTTTACGGTTCCTGGCCTTTTGCTGGCCTTTTGCTCACATGTTCTTTCCTGCGTTATCCCCTGAT
TCTGTGGATAACCGTATTACCGCCTTTGAGTGAGCTGATACCGCTCGCCGCAGCCGAACGACCGAGCGCA
G
